>Addgene plasmid #90845 | PPP1CB C3.5 gRNA | addgene full sequence | sequence record 183887 | Addgene NGS Result
CAGTGAGCGAGGAAGCGGAAGAGCGCCCAATACGCAAACCGCCTCTCCCCGCGCGTTGGCCGATTCATTA
ATGCAGCTGGCACGACAGGTTTCCCGACTGGAAAGCGGGCAGTGAGCGCAACGCAATTAATGTGAGTTAG
CTCACTCATTAGGCACCCCAGGCTTTACACTTTATGCTTCCGGCTCGTATGTTGTGTGGAATTGTGAGCG
GATAACAATTTCACACAGGAAACAGCTATGACCATGATTACGCCAAGCGCGCAATTAACCCTCACTAAAG
GGAACAAAAGCTGGAGCTGCAAGCTTAATGTAGTCTTATGCAATACTCTTGTAGTCTTGCAACATGGTAA
CGATGAGTTAGCAACATGCCTTACAAGGAGAGAAAAAGCACCGTGCATGCCGATTGGTGGAAGTAAGGTG
GTACGATCGTGCCTTATTAGGAAGGCAACAGACGGGTCTGACATGGATTGGACGAACCACTGAATTGCCG
CATTGCAGAGATATTGTATTTAAGTGCCTAGCTCGATACATAAACGGGTCTCTCTGGTTAGACCAGATCT
GAGCCTGGGAGCTCTCTGGCTAACTAGGGAACCCACTGCTTAAGCCTCAATAAAGCTTGCCTTGAGTGCT
TCAAGTAGTGTGTGCCCGTCTGTTGTGTGACTCTGGTAACTAGAGATCCCTCAGACCCTTTTAGTCAGTG
TGGAAAATCTCTAGCAGTGGCGCCCGAACAGGGACTTGAAAGCGAAAGGGAAACCAGAGGAGCTCTCTCG
ACGCAGGACTCGGCTTGCTGAAGCGCGCACGGCAAGAGGCGAGGGGCGGCGACTGGTGAGTACGCCAAAA
ATTTTGACTAGCGGAGGCTAGAAGGAGAGAGATGGGTGCGAGAGCGTCAGTATTAAGCGGGGGAGAATTA
GATCGCGATGGGAAAAAATTCGGTTAAGGCCAGGGGGAAAGAAAAAATATAAATTAAAACATATAGTATG
GGCAAGCAGGGAGCTAGAACGATTCGCAGTTAATCCTGGCCTGTTAGAAACATCAGAAGGCTGTAGACAA
ATACTGGGACAGCTACAACCATCCCTTCAGACAGGATCAGAAGAACTTAGATCATTATATAATACAGTAG
CAACCCTCTATTGTGTGCATCAAAGGATAGAGATAAAAGACACCAAGGAAGCTTTAGACAAGATAGAGGA
AGAGCAAAACAAAAGTAAGACCACCGCACAGCAAGCGGCCGCTGATCTTCAGACCTGGAGGAGGAGATAT
GAGGGACAATTGGAGAAGTGAATTATATAAATATAAAGTAGTAAAAATTGAACCATTAGGAGTAGCACCC
ACCAAGGCAAAGAGAAGAGTGGTGCAGAGAGAAAAAAGAGCAGTGGGAATAGGAGCTTTGTTCCTTGGGT
TCTTGGGAGCAGCAGGAAGCACTATGGGCGCAGCGTCAATGACGCTGACGGTACAGGCCAGACAATTATT
GTCTGGTATAGTGCAGCAGCAGAACAATTTGCTGAGGGCTATTGAGGCGCAACAGCATCTGTTGCAACTC
ACAGTCTGGGGCATCAAGCAGCTCCAGGCAAGAATCCTGGCTGTGGAAAGATACCTAAAGGATCAACAGC
TCCTGGGGATTTGGGGTTGCTCTGGAAAACTCATTTGCACCACTGCTGTGCCTTGGAATGCTAGTTGGAG
TAATAAATCTCTGGAACAGATTTGGAATCACACGACCTGGATGGAGTGGGACAGAGAAATTAACAATTAC
ACAAGCTTAATACACTCCTTAATTGAAGAATCGCAAAACCAGCAAGAAAAGAATGAACAAGAATTATTGG
AATTAGATAAATGGGCAAGTTTGTGGAATTGGTTTAACATAACAAATTGGCTGTGGTATATAAAATTATT
CATAATGATAGTAGGAGGCTTGGTAGGTTTAAGAATAGTTTTTGCTGTACTTTCTATAGTGAATAGAGTT
AGGCAGGGATATTCACCATTATCGTTTCAGACCCACCTCCCAACCCCGAGGGGACCCAGAGAGGGCCTAT
TTCCCATGATTCCTTCATATTTGCATATACGATACAAGGCTGTTAGAGAGATAATTAGAATTAATTTGAC
TGTAAACACAAAGATATTAGTACAAAATACGTGACGTAGAAAGTAATAATTTCTTGGGTAGTTTGCAGTT
TTAAAATTATGTTTTAAAATGGACTATCATATGCTTACCGTAACTTGAAAGTATTTCGATTTCTTGGCTT
TATATATCTTGTGGAAAGGACGAAACACCGAGGCTTATGTATCAAGTCTCGTTTAAGAGCTATGCTGGAA
ACAGCATAGCAAGTTTAAATAAGGCTAGTCCGTTATCAACTTGAAAAAGTGGCACCGAGTCGGTGCTTTT
TTTGAATTCTAGATCTTGAGACAAATGGCAGTATTCATCCACAATTTTAAAAGAAAAGGGGGGATTGGGG
GGTACAGTGCAGGGGAAAGAATAGTAGACATAATAGCAACAGACATACAAACTAAAGAATTACAAAAACA
AATTACAAAAATTCAAAATTTTCGGGTTTATTACAGGGACAGCAGAGATCCACTTTGGCGCCGGCTCGAG
TGGCTCCGGTGCCCGTCAGTGGGCAGAGCGCACATCGCCCACAGTCCCCGAGAAGTTGGGGGGAGGGGTC
GGCAATTGAACCGGTGCCTAGAGAAGGTGGCGCGGGGTAAACTGGGAAAGTGATGTCGTGTACTGGCTCC
GCCTTTTTCCCGAGGGTGGGGGAGAACCGTATATAAGTGCAGTAGTCGCCGTGAACGTTCTTTTTCGCAA
CGGGTTTGCCGCCAGAACACAGGTGTCGTGACGCGGGATCCGCCACCATGACCGAGTACAAGCCCACGGT
GCGCCTCGCCACCCGCGACGACGTCCCCAGGGCCGTACGCACCCTCGCCGCCGCGTTCGCCGACTACCCC
GCCACGCGCCACACCGTCGATCCGGACCGCCACATCGAGCGGGTCACCGAGCTGCAAGAACTCTTCCTCA
CGCGCGTCGGGCTCGACATCGGCAAGGTGTGGGTCGCGGACGACGGCGCCGCGGTGGCGGTCTGGACCAC
GCCGGAGAGCGTCGAAGCGGGGGCGGTGTTCGCCGAGATCGGCCCGCGCATGGCCGAGTTGAGCGGTTCC
CGGCTGGCCGCGCAGCAACAGATGGAAGGCCTCCTGGCGCCGCACCGGCCCAAGGAGCCCGCGTGGTTCC
TGGCCACCGTCGGAGTCTCGCCCGACCACCAGGGCAAGGGTCTGGGCAGCGCCGTCGTGCTCCCCGGAGT
GGAGGCGGCCGAGCGCGCCGGGGTGCCCGCCTTCCTGGAGACCTCCGCGCCCCGCAACCTCCCCTTCTAC
GAGCGGCTCGGCTTCACCGTCACCGCCGACGTCGAGGTGCCCGAAGGACCGCGCACCTGGTGCATGACCC
GCAAGCCCGGTGCCTGAACGCGTTAAGTCGACAATCAACCTCTGGATTACAAAATTTGTGAAAGATTGAC
TGGTATTCTTAACTATGTTGCTCCTTTTACGCTATGTGGATACGCTGCTTTAATGCCTTTGTATCATGCT
ATTGCTTCCCGTATGGCTTTCATTTTCTCCTCCTTGTATAAATCCTGGTTGCTGTCTCTTTATGAGGAGT
TGTGGCCCGTTGTCAGGCAACGTGGCGTGGTGTGCACTGTGTTTGCTGACGCAACCCCCACTGGTTGGGG
CATTGCCACCACCTGTCAGCTCCTTTCCGGGACTTTCGCTTTCCCCCTCCCTATTGCCACGGCGGAACTC
ATCGCCGCCTGCCTTGCCCGCTGCTGGACAGGGGCTCGGCTGTTGGGCACTGACAATTCCGTGGTGTTGT
CGGGGAAATCATCGTCCTTTCCTTGGCTGCTCGCCTGTGTTGCCACCTGGATTCTGCGCGGGACGTCCTT
CTGCTACGTCCCTTCGGCCCTCAATCCAGCGGACCTTCCTTCCCGCGGCCTGCTGCCGGCTCTGCGGCCT
CTTCCGCGTCTTCGCCTTCGCCCTCAGACGAGTCGGATCTCCCTTTGGGCCGCCTCCCCGCGTCGACTTT
AAGACCAATGACTTACAAGGCAGCTGTAGATCTTAGCCACTTTTTAAAAGAAAAGGGGGGACTGGAAGGG
CTAATTCACTCCCAACGAAGACAAGATCTGCTTTTTGCTTGTACTGGGTCTCTCTGGTTAGACCAGATCT
GAGCCTGGGAGCTCTCTGGCTAACTAGGGAACCCACTGCTTAAGCCTCAATAAAGCTTGCCTTGAGTGCT
TCAAGTAGTGTGTGCCCGTCTGTTGTGTGACTCTGGTAACTAGAGATCCCTCAGACCCTTTTAGTCAGTG
TGGAAAATCTCTAGCAGTACGTATAGTAGTTCATGTCATCTTATTATTCAGTATTTATAACTTGCAAAGA
AATGAATATCAGAGAGTGAGAGGAACTTGTTTATTGCAGCTTATAATGGTTACAAATAAAGCAATAGCAT
CACAAATTTCACAAATAAAGCATTTTTTTCACTGCATTCTAGTTGTGGTTTGTCCAAACTCATCAATGTA
TCTTATCATGTCTGGCTCTAGCTATCCCGCCCCTAACTCCGCCCATCCCGCCCCTAACTCCGCCCAGTTC
CGCCCATTCTCCGCCCCATGGCTGACTAATTTTTTTTATTTATGCAGAGGCCGAGGCCGCCTCGGCCTCT
GAGCTATTCCAGAAGTAGTGAGGAGGCTTTTTTGGAGGCCTAGGGACGTACCCAATTCGCCCTATAGTGA
GTCGTATTACGCGCGCTCACTGGCCGTCGTTTTACAACGTCGTGACTGGGAAAACCCTGGCGTTACCCAA
CTTAATCGCCTTGCAGCACATCCCCCTTTCGCCAGCTGGCGTAATAGCGAAGAGGCCCGCACCGATCGCC
CTTCCCAACAGTTGCGCAGCCTGAATGGCGAATGGG
[124 nt withheld, positions 4937-5060]
C
[91 nt withheld, positions 5062-5152]
A
[49 nt withheld, positions 5154-5202]
CCTTTGACGTTGGAGTCCACGTTCTTT
[37 nt withheld, positions 5230-5266]
ACCCTATCTCGGTCTATTCTTTTGATTTATAAGGGATTTTGCCGATTTCGGCCTATTGGTTAAAAAATGA
GCTGATTTAACAAAAATTTAACGCGAATTTTAACAAAATATTAACGCTTACAATTTAGGTGGCACTTTTC
GGGGAAATGTGCGCGGAACCCCTATTTGTTTATTTTTCTAAATACATTCAAATATGTATCCGCTCATGAG
ACAATAACCCTGATAAATGCTTCAATAATATTGAAAAAGGAAGAGTATGAGTATTCAACATTTCCGTGTC
GCCCTTATTCCCTTTTTTGCGGCATTTTGCCTTCCTGTTTTTGCTCACCCAGAAACGCTGGTGAAAGTAA
AAGATGCTGAAGATCAGTTGGGTGCACGAGTGGGTTACATCGAACTGGATCTCAACAGCGGTAAGATCCT
TGAGAGTTTTCGCCCCGAAGAACGTTTTCCAATGATGAGCACTTTTAAAGTTCTGCTATGTGGCGCGGTA
TTATCCCGTATTGACGCCGGGCAAGAGCAACTCGGTCGCCGCATACACTATTCTCAGAATGACTTGGTTG
AGTACTCACCAGTCACAGAAAAGCATCTTACGGATGGCATGACAGTAAGAGAATTATGCAGTGCTGCCAT
AACCATGAGTGATAACACTGCGGCCAACTTACTTCTGACAACGATCGGAGGACCGAAGGAGCTAACCGCT
TTTTTGCACAACATGGGGGATCATGTAACTCGCCTTGATCGTTGGGAACCGGAGCTGAATGAAGCCATAC
CAAACGACGAGCGTGACACCACGATGCCTGTAGCAATGGCAACAACGTTGCGCAAACTATTAACTGGCGA
ACTACTTACTCTAGCTTCCCGGCAACAATTAATAGACTGGATGGAGGCGGATAAAGTTGCAGGACCACTT
CTGCGCTCGGCCCTTCCGGCTGGCTGGTTTATTGCTGATAAATCTGGAGCCGGTGAGCGTGGGTCTCGCG
GTATCATTGCAGCACTGGGGCCAGATGGTAAGCCCTCCCGTATCGTAGTTATCTACACGACGGGGAGTCA
GGCAACTATGGATGAACGAAATAGACAGATCGCTGAGATAGGTGCCTCACTGATTAAGCATTGGTAACTG
TCAGACCAAGTTTACTCATATATACTTTAGATTGATTTAAAACTTCATTTTTAATTTAAAAGGATCTAGG
TGAAGATCCTTTTTGATAATCTCATGACCAAAATCCCTTAACGTGAGTTTTCGTTCCACTGAGCGTCAGA
CCCCGTAGAAAAGATCAAAGGATCTTCTTGAGATCCTTTTTTTCTGCGCGTAATCTGCTGCTTGCAAACA
AAAAAACCACCGCTACCAGCGGTGGTTTGTTTGCCGGATCAAGAGCTACCAACTCTTTTTCCGAAGGTAA
CTGGCTTCAGCAGAGCGCAGATACCAAATACTGTTCTTCTAGTGTAGCCGTAGTTAGGCCACCACTTCAA
GAACTCTGTAGCACCGCCTACATACCTCGCTCTGCTAATCCTGTTACCAGTGGCTGCTGCCAGTGGCGAT
AAGTCGTGTCTTACCGGGTTGGACTCAAGACGATAGTTACCGGATAAGGCGCAGCGGTCGGGCTGAACGG
GGGGTTCGTGCACACAGCCCAGCTTGGAGCGAACGACCTACACCGAACTGAGATACCTACAGCGTGAGCT
ATGAGAAAGCGCCACGCTTCCCGAAGGGAGAAAGGCGGACAGGTATCCGGTAAGCGGCAGGGTCGGAACA
GGAGAGCGCACGAGGGAGCTTCCAGGGGGAAACGCCTGGTATCTTTATAGTCCTGTCGGGTTTCGCCACC
TCTGACTTGAGCGTCGATTTTTGTGATGCTCGTCAGGGGGGCGGAGCCTATGGAAAAACGCCAGCAACGC
GGCCTTTTTACGGTTCCTGGCCTTTTGCTGGCCTTTTGCTCACATGTTCTTTCCTGCGTTATCCCCTGAT
TCTGTGGATAACCGTATTACCGCCTTTGAGTGAGCTGATACCGCTCGCCGCAGCCGAACGACCGAGCGCA
GCGAGT
Features (pLannotate 1.2.2; 27 found; start..end, strand, type, name):
     23..115     +  CDS            lacI (fragment): lac repressor; lacI; The lac repressor binds to the lac operator to inhibit transcription in E. coli. This inhibition can be relieved by adding lactose or isopropyl-β-D-thiogalactopyranoside (IPTG).
    128..149     +  protein_bind   CAP binding site: CAP binding activates transcription in the presence of cAMP. E. coli catabolite activator protein
    164..194     +  promoter       lac promoter: promoter for the E. coli lac operon
    202..218     +  protein_bind   lac operator: The lac repressor binds to the lac operator to inhibit transcription in E. coli. This inhibition can be relieved by adding lactose or isopropyl-β-D-thiogalactopyranoside (IPTG). lac repressor encoded by lacI
    263..281     +  promoter       T3 promoter: promoter for bacteriophage T3 RNA polymerase
    309..535     +  promoter       RSV promoter: Rous sarcoma virus enhancer/promoter
    536..716     +  LTR            5' LTR (truncated): truncated 5' long terminal repeat (LTR) from HIV-1
    763..888     +  misc_feature   HIV-1 Ψ: packaging signal of human immunodeficiency virus type 1
    872..1235    +  CDS            HIV-1 gag (fragment): gag protein from human immunodeficiency virus 1; gag
   1381..1614    +  misc_feature   RRE: The Rev response element (RRE) of HIV-1 allows for Rev-dependent mRNA export from the nucleus to the cytoplasm.
   1991..2017    +  CDS            Rev (fragment): human immunodeficiency virus 1 (HIV-1) Rev protein; rev; enhances nuclear export of unspliced and incompletely spliced viral mRNAs
   2021..2261    +  promoter       U6 promoter: RNA polymerase III promoter for human U6 snRNA
   2309..2376    +  misc_RNA       tracrRNA (fragment): trans-activating CRISPR RNA for the Streptococcus pyogenes CRISPR/Cas9 system
   2425..2542    +  misc_feature   cPPT/CTS: central polypurine tract and central termination sequence of HIV-1
   2611..2822    +  promoter       EF-1α core promoter: core promoter for human elongation factor EF-1α
   2848..3447    +  CDS            PuroR (fragment): puromycin N-acetyltransferase; pac from Streptomyces; confers resistance to puromycin
   3463..4051    +  misc_feature   WPRE: woodchuck hepatitis virus posttranscriptional regulatory element
   4102..4121    +  misc_feature   cPPT/CTS (fragment): central polypurine tract and central termination sequence of HIV-1
   4123..4356    +  LTR            3' LTR (ΔU3): self-inactivating 3' long terminal repeat (LTR) from HIV-1
   4434..4555    +  polyA_signal   SV40 poly(A) signal: SV40 polyadenylation signal
   4595..4730    +  rep_origin     SV40 ori: SV40 origin of replication
   4751..4769    -  promoter       T7 promoter: promoter for bacteriophage T7 RNA polymerase
   4777..4932    +  CDS            lacZα (fragment): LacZα fragment of β-galactosidase; lacZ fragment
   4937..5365    +  rep_origin     f1 ori (sequence partly withheld): f1 bacteriophage origin of replication; arrow indicates direction of (+) strand synthesis
   5418..5522    +  promoter       AmpR promoter: bla
   5523..6383    +  CDS            AmpR: β-lactamase; bla; confers resistance to ampicillin, carbenicillin, and related antibiotics
   6554..7142    +  rep_origin     ori: high-copy-number ColE1/pMB1/pBR322/pUC origin of replication
