[The description below was written by a language model from this plasmid's Addgene catalogue record and pLannotate feature annotations shown in this document.]
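Description:
PPP1CB C3.5 gRNA is a third-generation lentiviral CRISPR guide plasmid built on the pLenti-sgRNA backbone. It expresses a single guide RNA against human PPP1CB, the gene for the beta catalytic subunit of protein phosphatase 1. The guide oligonucleotide was ligated into BsmBI sites that were destroyed during cloning. This places it downstream of the human U6 RNA polymerase III promoter and directly upstream of the Streptococcus pyogenes tracrRNA-derived scaffold. The plasmid carries no Cas9, so the nuclease must be supplied separately, for example from a Cas9-expressing cell line. A second cassette uses the EF-1α core promoter to drive puromycin N-acetyltransferase, followed by a WPRE to enhance transcript expression, which allows puromycin selection of transduced mammalian cells.

The viral framework consists of an RSV promoter fused to a truncated HIV-1 5' LTR, which makes genomic RNA production Tat-independent. It also includes the Ψ packaging signal with a gag fragment, the RRE for Rev-dependent nuclear export, a cPPT/CTS, and a self-inactivating ΔU3 3' LTR. An SV40 polyadenylation signal and SV40 origin lie outside the proviral region. Packaging functions must be provided in trans. In bacteria the plasmid is maintained by a high-copy ColE1/pUC-type origin and ampicillin resistance, and an f1 origin and residual lac/lacZα and T3/T7 elements from the cloning backbone are also present.

The sequenced record is 7,302 nt, shorter than the 9,151 bp listed for the empty backbone, and the record does not explain the difference. The plasmid belongs to a guide series used to generate knockouts of cell-cycle genes in human cells.
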