Addgene plasmid #90845: PPP1CB C3.5 gRNA
Purpose: 3rd generation lentiviral gRNA plasmid targeting human PPP1CB
Depositing lab: Iain Cheeseman. Depositing organization: Whitehead Institute for Biomedical Research. Publication: Large-Scale Analysis of CRISPR/Cas9 Cell-Cycle Knockouts Reveals the Diversity of p53-Dependent Responses to Cell-Cycle Defects. McKinley KL, Cheeseman IM. Dev Cell. 2017 Feb 27;40(4):405-420.e2. doi: 10.1016/j.devcel.2017.01.012. Epub 2017 Feb 16. PubMed 28216383.
Backbone
  Vector backbone: pLenti-sgRNA
  Backbone manufacturer: Eric Lander & David Sabatini labs (Addgene plasmid #71409)
  Backbone size w/o insert (bp): 9151
  Vector type: Lentiviral, CRISPR
  Selectable markers: Puromycin
Growth in bacteria
  Bacterial resistance: Ampicillin, 100 μg/mL
  Growth temperature: 37°C
  Growth strain: NEB Stable
  Copy number: Unknown
Gene/Insert
  Gene/Insert name: PPP1CB (Guide Designation C3.5) (alt name: pKMKO series)
  gRNA/shRNA sequence: CACCgAGGCTTATGTATCAAGTCTC
  Species: H. sapiens (human)
  Promoter: U6
  Cloning method: Restriction Enzyme; 5′ cloning site BsmBI (destroyed during cloning); 3′ cloning site BsmBI (destroyed during cloning)
  Sequencing primers: 5′ hU6-F (5'-GAGGGCCTATTTCCCATGATT-3'); 3′ EF1a-R (5'-CACGGCGACTACTGCACTTA-3')
Terms and licenses: Academic/Nonprofit Terms; Industry Terms: Not Available to Industry
Depositor comments: Please note that gRNA target sequence listed is not strictly the 20nt spacer sequence, but also contains the 5' BsmBI overhang. For more information about knockout human cell lines generated using this plasmid, please see http://cellcycleknockouts.wi.mit.edu/ .
How to cite: PPP1CB C3.5 gRNA was a gift from Iain Cheeseman (Addgene plasmid # 90845 ; http://n2t.net/addgene:90845 ; RRID:Addgene_90845)
